Addgene plasmid #26472: pJC90.3-mpl-1
Depositing lab: Phillip Newmark. Depositing organization: University of Illinois at Urbana-Champaign. Publication: Genome-wide analyses reveal a role for peptide hormones in planarian germline development. Collins JJ, Hou X, Romanova EV, Lambrus BG, Miller CM, Saberi A, Sweedler JV, Newmark PA. PLoS Biol. 2010 . 8(10):e1000509. 10.1371/journal.pbio.1000509 PubMed 20967238.
Backbone
  Vector backbone: pJC53.2
  Backbone size w/o insert (bp): 3240
  Vector type: T/A Cloning Vector for dsRNA generation and the generation of sense and anti-sense probes
Growth in bacteria
  Bacterial resistance: Ampicillin and Kanamycin, 100 & 50 μg/mL
  Growth temperature: 37°C
  Growth strain: DH5alpha
  Copy number: High Copy
Gene/Insert
  Gene/Insert name: mpl-1
  Species: S. mediterranea (planarian)
  Insert size (bp): 190
  GenBank ID: BK007017
  Cloning method: Restriction Enzyme; 5′ cloning site Eam1105I (destroyed during cloning); 3′ cloning site Eam1105I (destroyed during cloning)
  Sequencing primers: 5′ SP6; 3′ T3
Terms and licenses: Academic/Nonprofit Terms; Industry Terms: Not Available to Industry
Depositor comments: dsRNA can be generated by in vitro transcription with T7 RNA polymerase and single stranded probes can be generated with SP6 or T3 RNA polymerases.
How to cite: pJC90.3-mpl-1 was a gift from Phillip Newmark (Addgene plasmid # 26472 ; http://n2t.net/addgene:26472 ; RRID:Addgene_26472)
