[The description below was written by a language model from this plasmid's Addgene catalogue record.]
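Description:
pJC90.3-mpl-1 is a small bacterial cloning plasmid built on the pJC53.2 backbone (about 3.2 kb without insert), a T/A cloning vector designed for making double-stranded RNA and strand-specific riboprobes by in vitro transcription. It is a high-copy plasmid maintained in E. coli under ampicillin and kanamycin selection. The record does not name the origin of replication, and no feature table is provided, so the exact layout of the backbone elements cannot be confirmed beyond what the catalogue fields state.

The insert is a roughly 190 bp fragment of mpl-1 from the planarian Schmidtea mediterranea. It was placed into the vector at Eam1105I sites, which were destroyed during cloning; digestion with this enzyme is the usual way of generating the single-base overhangs that accept T/A-style ligation of PCR products. According to the depositor comments, transcription with T7 RNA polymerase yields dsRNA, which implies that T7 promoters read into the insert from both sides so that both strands are made together. SP6 or T3 polymerase instead gives single-stranded transcripts, consistent with these promoters lying on opposite sides of the insert, where they also serve as sequencing primer sites. The record does not say which of the two produces the antisense strand.

The plasmid comes from a genome-wide study of peptide hormones in planarian germline development. It is suited to RNAi knockdown of mpl-1 using in vitro-synthesised dsRNA, and to generating sense and antisense probes for detecting the transcript, for example by in situ hybridisation.
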