>Addgene plasmid #26472 | pJC90.3-mpl-1 | depositor partial sequence | sequence record 12503 | Author sequence
TTTTCATGATAATGCTCTTCATTTTCGTTCAAACAATTGATATCAATTCAAATCAGTACGAAGAGGACTA
TGATCCAAATGATGATCATGAGCTTGACAAATCGGGCGTATCGGTTAATGAGAATGGGAAAAGCGAGCGG
TCCGATTGATGAGAATGGGAAAGAAAGCAGGTGAGAGCTGATGAGGCTGG
