>Addgene plasmid #26472 | pJC90.3-mpl-1 | addgene partial sequence | sequence record 32658 | 26472 with T3
AGCCTCATCAGTCTCACTGCTTTCTTTCCCATTCTCATCAATCGGACCGCTCGTTTTCCCATTCTCATTA
ACCGATACGCCCGTTTGTCAAGCTCATGATCATCATTTGGATCATAGTCCTCTTCGTACTGATTTGAATT
GATATCAATTGTTTGAACGAAAATGAAGAGCATTATCATGAAAAAAGGTCACTTCTATAGTGTCACCTAA
ATCTCCCCTATAGTGAG
