>Addgene plasmid #26472 | pJC90.3-mpl-1 | addgene partial sequence | sequence record 32659 | 26472 with SP6
CAATTGATATCAATTCAAATCAGTACGAAGAGGACTATGATCCAAATGATGATCATGAGCTTGACAAACG
GGCGTATCGGTTAATGAGAATGGGAAAACGAGCGGTCCGATTGATGAGAATGGGAAAGAAAGCAGTGAGA
CTGATGAGGCTTGGTAAAAGAAGCGATATGGCAAAGGTCTCCCTTTAGTGAGGGTTAATTCTCCCTATAG
TGAGTCG
